Addgene plasmid #113182: pAW150
Purpose: E. coli expression vector for untagged E. coli Cas1 S143A + Cas2
Depositing lab: Jennifer Doudna. Depositing organization: University of California, Berkeley. Publication: Structures of the CRISPR genome integration complex. Wright AV, Liu JJ, Knott GJ, Doxzen KW, Nogales E, Doudna JA. Science. 2017 Sep 15;357(6356):1113-1118. doi: 10.1126/science.aao0679. Epub 2017 Jul 20. PubMed 28729350.
Backbone
  Vector backbone: pCDF1b
  Backbone size w/o insert (bp): 4000
  Total vector size (bp): 4728
  Vector type: Bacterial Expression
Growth in bacteria
  Bacterial resistance: Streptomycin, 50 μg/mL
  Growth temperature: 37°C
  Growth strain: DH5alpha
  Copy number: Low Copy
Gene/Insert 1
  Gene/Insert name: Cas1
  Species: E. coli
  Insert size (bp): 924
  Mutation: S143A
Gene/Insert 2
  Gene/Insert name: Cas2
  Species: E. coli
  Insert size (bp): 285
Terms and licenses: Academic/Nonprofit Terms; Industry Terms: Not Available to Industry
How to cite: pAW150 was a gift from Jennifer Doudna (Addgene plasmid # 113182 ; http://n2t.net/addgene:113182 ; RRID:Addgene_113182)
