[The description below was written by a language model from this plasmid's Addgene catalogue record and pLannotate feature annotations shown in this document.]
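Description:
pAW150 is a bacterial expression plasmid built on the pCDF1b backbone for co-producing untagged E. coli Cas1, carrying the S143A substitution, together with E. coli Cas2. The 4,728 bp plasmid replicates from the CloDF13 (CDF) origin, a low-copy replicon that is compatible with other common origin types, so it can coexist with additional plasmids in the same cell. Selection is through the aadA aminoglycoside adenylyltransferase gene (SmR), which confers streptomycin and spectinomycin resistance and is annotated here as driven by the bla (AmpR) promoter.

Expression is controlled by a T7 promoter followed by a lac operator, with the plasmid-borne lacI gene and its own promoter supplying repressor. Transcription therefore requires T7 RNA polymerase in the host and is induced with IPTG. A T7 gene 10 ribosome binding site precedes the cas1 (ygbT) reading frame. The cas2 (ygbF) reading frame follows a short distance downstream, an arrangement consistent with both proteins being made from a single transcript that ends at the T7 terminator. The feature table does not annotate a separate ribosome binding site for cas2. Fragments of an S-Tag and a SET1 tag lie after cas2, along with short TcR fragments elsewhere. These appear to be backbone remnants, in keeping with the catalogue description of the proteins as untagged.

Cas1 and Cas2 form the complex that integrates new spacers into CRISPR arrays during adaptation. The construct comes from structural work on the CRISPR genome integration complex, but the record does not state the functional consequence of the S143A mutation.
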