Features (pLannotate 1.2.2; 16 found; start..end, strand, type, name):
      3..27      +  protein_bind   lac operator: The lac repressor binds to the lac operator to inhibit transcription in E. coli. This inhibition can be relieved by adding lactose or isopropyl-β-D-thiogalactopyranoside (IPTG). lac repressor encoded by lacI
     42..64      +  RBS            RBS: efficient ribosome binding site from bacteriophage T7 gene 10 (Olins and Rangwala, 1989)
     77..991     +  CDS            ygbT: CAS1_ECOLI - Also known as cas1. Experimental evidence at protein level: Swiss-Prot protein existence level 1. CRISPR (clustered regularly interspaced short palindromic repeat), is an adaptive immune system that provides protection against mobile genetic elements (viruses, transposable elements and conjugative plasmids) (PubMed:21255106, PubMed:24920831, PubMed:24793649). CRISPR clusters contain sequences complementary to antecedent mobile elements and target invading nucleic acids. CRISPR clusters are transcribed and processed into CRISPR RNA (crRNA). The Cas1-Cas2 complex is involved in CRIS
   1007..1288    +  CDS            ygbF (sequence withheld): CAS2_ECOLI - Also known as cas2. Experimental evidence at protein level: Swiss-Prot protein existence level 1. CRISPR (clustered regularly interspaced short palindromic repeat), is an adaptive immune system that provides protection against mobile genetic elements (viruses, transposable elements and conjugative plasmids) (PubMed:21255106, PubMed:24920831, PubMed:24793649). CRISPR clusters contain sequences complementary to antecedent mobile elements and target invading nucleic acids. CRISPR clusters are transcribed and processed into CRISPR RNA (crRNA). The Cas1-Cas2 complex is involved in CRIS
   1313..1354    +  CDS            S-Tag (fragment): affinity and epitope tag derived from pancreatic ribonuclease A
   1384..1401    +  CDS            SET1 (fragment): solubility-enhancement tag derived from T7 phage gene 10B
   1409..1456    +  terminator     T7 terminator: transcription terminator for bacteriophage T7 RNA polymerase
   1627..2418    -  CDS            SmR: aminoglycoside adenylyltransferase (Murphy, 1985); aadA; confers resistance to spectinomycin and streptomycin
   2419..2510    -  promoter       AmpR promoter: bla
   2558..3296    -  rep_origin     CloDF13 ori: Plasmids containing the CloDF13 (CDF) origin of replication can be propagated in E. coli cells that contain additional plasmids with compatible origins.
   3393..3457    -  CDS            TcR (fragment): tetracycline efflux protein; tet; confers resistance to tetracycline
   3472..3493    -  protein_bind   CAP binding site: CAP binding activates transcription in the presence of cAMP. E. coli catabolite activator protein
   3506..4588    -  CDS            lacI: lac repressor; lacI; The lac repressor binds to the lac operator to inhibit transcription in E. coli. This inhibition can be relieved by adding lactose or isopropyl-β-D-thiogalactopyranoside (IPTG).
   4589..4666    -  promoter       lacI promoter: lacI
   4674..4709    -  CDS            TcR (fragment): tetracycline efflux protein; tet; confers resistance to tetracycline
   4712..2       +  promoter       T7 promoter (across the origin): promoter for bacteriophage T7 RNA polymerase
>Addgene plasmid #113182 | pAW150 | addgene full sequence | sequence record 217626 | Addgene NGS Result
GGGGAATTGTGAGCGGATAACAATTCCCCTGTAGAAATAATTTTGTTTAACTTTAATAAGGAGATATACC
ATGGCGATGACCTGGCTTCCCCTTAATCCCATTCCACTCAAAGATCGCGTCTCCATGATCTTTCTGCAAT
ATGGGCAGATCGATGTAATAGATGGCGCGTTTGTACTTATCGACAAGACAGGGATCCGCACTCATATTCC
TGTTGGCTCGGTTGCCTGCATCATGCTGGAACCTGGTACACGGGTTTCGCATGCAGCTGTACGCCTGGCT
GCGCAAGTTGGAACATTGTTGGTATGGGTGGGGGAAGCGGGCGTTCGTGTTTATGCTTCTGGTCAGCCTG
GAGGTGCGCGTTCAGATAAGCTGCTCTATCAGGCAAAACTTGCTCTGGATGAAGATTTGCGTCTGAAGGT
CGTACGTAAAATGTTTGAACTTCGGTTTGGAGAACCTGCGCCTGCCCGGCGCTCCGTAGAGCAACTCAGA
GGTATAGAAGGCGCACGCGTGCGGGCAACCTACGCACTTCTGGCGAAGCAATACGGCGTGACATGGAATG
GACGTCGCTACGATCCGAAAGACTGGGAAAAGGGCGATACGATCAACCAATGCATTAGCGCTGCAACTTC
CTGTTTATACGGCGTAACTGAAGCGGCGATACTTGCAGCTGGTTATGCACCAGCTATTGGGTTTGTGCAT
ACAGGAAAGCCTCTTTCCTTTGTTTACGATATTGCAGACATCATTAAATTTGACACTGTTGTACCGAAAG
CTTTTGAGATAGCGCGTCGTAACCCTGGTGAGCCGGACCGGGAAGTCCGTTTGGCGTGCAGGGATATTTT
TCGCAGTAGTAAAACATTAGCCAAATTGATTCCGCTTATAGAGGACGTGCTTGCCGCTGGAGAAATACAA
CCGCCGGCCCCACCTGAAGATGCACAGCCTGTTGCCATTCCGCTTCCTGTTTCACTGGGAGATGCAGGCC
ATCGCTCGAGCTGAAGGAGATATACC
[282 nt withheld, positions 1007-1288]
TGAGCGGCCGCACTCGAGTCTGGTAAAGAAACCGCTGCTGCGAAATTTGAACGCCAGCACATGGACTCGT
CTACTAGCGCAGCTTAATTAACCTAGGCTGCTGCCACCGCTGAGCAATAACTAGCATAACCCCTTGGGGC
CTCTAAACGGGTCTTGAGGGGTTTTTTGCTGAAACCTCAGGCATTTGAGAAGCACACGGTCACACTGCTT
CCGGTAGTCAATAAACCGGTAAACCAGCAATAGACATAAGCGGCTATTTAACGACCCTGCCCTGAACCGA
CGACCGGGTCATCGTGGCCGGATCTTGCGGCCCCTCGGCTTGAACGAATTGTTAGACATTATTTGCCGAC
TACCTTGGTGATCTCGCCTTTCACGTAGTGGACAAATTCTTCCAACTGATCTGCGCGCGAGGCCAAGCGA
TCTTCTTCTTGTCCAAGATAAGCCTGTCTAGCTTCAAGTATGACGGGCTGATACTGGGCCGGCAGGCGCT
CCATTGCCCAGTCGGCAGCGACATCCTTCGGCGCGATTTTGCCGGTTACTGCGCTGTACCAAATGCGGGA
CAACGTAAGCACTACATTTCGCTCATCGCCAGCCCAGTCGGGCGGCGAGTTCCATAGCGTTAAGGTTTCA
TTTAGCGCCTCAAATAGATCCTGTTCAGGAACCGGATCAAAGAGTTCCTCCGCCGCTGGACCTACCAAGG
CAACGCTATGTTCTCTTGCTTTTGTCAGCAAGATAGCCAGATCAATGTCGATCGTGGCTGGCTCGAAGAT
ACCTGCAAGAATGTCATTGCGCTGCCATTCTCCAAATTGCAGTTCGCGCTTAGCTGGATAACGCCACGGA
ATGATGTCGTCGTGCACAACAATGGTGACTTCTACAGCGCGGAGAATCTCGCTCTCTCCAGGGGAAGCCG
AAGTTTCCAAAAGGTCGTTGATCAAAGCTCGCCGCGTTGTTTCATCAAGCCTTACGGTCACCGTAACCAG
CAAATCAATATCACTGTGTGGCTTCAGGCCGCCATCCACTGCGGAGCCGTACAAATGTACGGCCAGCAAC
GTCGGTTCGAGATGGCGCTCGATGACGCCAACTACCTCTGATAGTTGAGTCGATACTTCGGCGATCACCG
CTTCCCTCATACTCTTCCTTTTTCAATATTATTGAAGCATTTATCAGGGTTATTGTCTCATGAGCGGATA
CATATTTGAATGTATTTAGAAAAATAAACAAATAGCTAGCTCACTCGGTCGCTACGCTCCGGGCGTGAGA
CTGCGGCGGGCGCTGCGGACACATACAAAGTTACCCACAGATTCCGTGGATAAGCAGGGGACTAACATGT
GAGGCAAAACAGCAGGGCCGCGCCGGTGGCGTTTTTCCATAGGCTCCGCCCTCCTGCCAGAGTTCACATA
AACAGACGCTTTTCCGGTGCATCTGTGGGAGCCGTGAGGCTCAACCATGAATCTGACAGTACGGGCGAAA
CCCGACAGGACTTAAAGATCCCCACCGTTTCCGGCGGGTCGCTCCCTCTTGCGCTCTCCTGTTCCGACCC
TGCCGTTTACCGGATACCTGTTCCGCCTTTCTCCCTTACGGGAAGTGTGGCGCTTTCTCATAGCTCACAC
ACTGGTATCTCGGCTCGGTGTAGGTCGTTCGCTCCAAGCTGGGCTGTAAGCAAGAACTCCCCGTTCAGCC
CGACTGCTGCGCCTTATCCGGTAACTGTTCACTTGAGTCCAACCCGGAAAAGCACGGTAAAACGCCACTG
GCAGCAGCCATTGGTAACTGGGAGTTCGCAGAGGATTTGTTTAGCTAAACACGCGGTTGCTCTTGAAGTG
TGCGCCAAAGTCCGGCTACACTGGAAGGACAGATTTGGTTGCTGTGCTCTGCGAAAGCCAGTTACCACGG
TTAAGCAGTTCCCCAACTGACTTAACCTTCGATCAAACCACCTCCCCAGGTGGTTTTTTCGTTTACAGGG
CAAAAGATTACGCGCAGAAAAAAAGGATCTCAAGAAGATCCTTTGATCTTTTCTACTGAACCGCTCTAGA
TTTCAGTGCAATTTATCTCTTCAAATGTAGCACCTGAAGTCAGCCCCATACGATATAAGTTGTAATTCTC
ATGTTAGTCATGCCCCGCGCCCACCGGAAGGAGCTGACTGGGTTGAAGGCTCTCAAGGGCATCGGTCGAG
ATCCCGGTGCCTAATGAGTGAGCTAACTTACATTAATTGCGTTGCGCTCACTGCCCGCTTTCCAGTCGGG
AAACCTGTCGTGCCAGCTGCATTAATGAATCGGCCAACGCGCGGGGAGAGGCGGTTTGCGTATTGGGCGC
CAGGGTGGTTTTTCTTTTCACCAGTGAGACGGGCAACAGCTGATTGCCCTTCACCGCCTGGCCCTGAGAG
AGTTGCAGCAAGCGGTCCACGCTGGTTTGCCCCAGCAGGCGAAAATCCTGTTTGATGGTGGTTAACGGCG
GGATATAACATGAGCTGTCTTCGGTATCGTCGTATCCCACTACCGAGATGTCCGCACCAACGCGCAGCCC
GGACTCGGTAATGGCGCGCATTGCGCCCAGCGCCATCTGATCGTTGGCAACCAGCATCGCAGTGGGAACG
ATGCCCTCATTCAGCATTTGCATGGTTTGTTGAAAACCGGACATGGCACTCCAGTCGCCTTCCCGTTCCG
CTATCGGCTGAATTTGATTGCGAGTGAGATATTTATGCCAGCCAGCCAGACGCAGACGCGCCGAGACAGA
ACTTAATGGGCCCGCTAACAGCGCGATTTGCTGGTGACCCAATGCGACCAGATGCTCCACGCCCAGTCGC
GTACCGTCTTCATGGGAGAAAATAATACTGTTGATGGGTGTCTGGTCAGAGACATCAAGAAATAACGCCG
GAACATTAGTGCAGGCAGCTTCCACAGCAATGGCATCCTGGTCATCCAGCGGATAGTTAATGATCAGCCC
ACTGACGCGTTGCGCGAGAAGATTGTGCACCGCCGCTTTACAGGCTTCGACGCCGCTTCGTTCTACCATC
GACACCACCACGCTGGCACCCAGTTGATCGGCGCGAGATTTAATCGCCGCGACAATTTGCGACGGCGCGT
GCAGGGCCAGACTGGAGGTGGCAACGCCAATCAGCAACGACTGTTTGCCCGCCAGTTGTTGTGCCACGCG
GTTGGGAATGTAATTCAGCTCCGCCATCGCCGCTTCCACTTTTTCCCGCGTTTTCGCAGAAACGTGGCTG
GCCTGGTTCACCACGCGGGAAACGGTCTGATAAGAGACACCGGCATACTCTGCGACATCGTATAACGTTA
CTGGTTTCACATTCACCACCCTGAATTGACTCTCTTCCGGGCGCTATCATGCCATACCGCGAAAGGTTTT
GCGCCATTCGATGGTGTCCGGGATCTCGACGCTCTCCCTTATGCGACTCCTGCATTAGGAAATTAATACG
ACTCACTATA
